Addgene plasmid #81826: pDONR223_REG3A_WT
Purpose: Gateway Donor vector containing REG3A , part of the Target Accelerator Plasmid Collection.
Depositing lab: Jesse Boehm & William Hahn & David Root. Depositing organization: Broad Institute. Publication: Systematic Functional Interrogation of Rare Cancer Variants Identifies Oncogenic Alleles. Kim E, Ilic N, Shrestha Y, Zou L, Kamburov A, Zhu C, Yang X, Lubonja R, Tran N, Nguyen C, Lawrence MS, Piccioni F, Bagul M, Doench JG, Chouinard CR, Wu X, Hogstrom L, Natoli T, Tamayo P, Horn H, Corsello SM, Lage K, Root DE, Subramanian A, Golub TR, Getz G, Boehm JS, Hahn WC. Cancer Discov. 2016 Jul;6(7):714-26. doi: 10.1158/2159-8290.CD-16-0160. Epub 2016 May 4. PubMed 27147599.
Backbone
  Vector backbone: pDONR223
  Backbone manufacturer: Invitrogen
  Backbone size w/o insert (bp): 2790
  Vector type: Gateway Entry vector
Growth in bacteria
  Bacterial resistance: Spectinomycin, 50 μg/mL
  Growth temperature: 37°C
  Growth strain: DH5alpha
  Copy number: High Copy
Gene/Insert
  Gene/Insert name: REG3A (alt name: NM_002580.2)
  Species: H. sapiens (human)
  Mutation: WT
  Entrez Gene: REG3A (a.k.a. HIP, HIP/PAP, INGAP, PAP, PAP-H, PAP1, PBCGF, REG-III, REG3)
  Promoter: None
  Cloning method: Gateway Cloning
  Sequencing primers: 5′ M13pUC-fwd; 3′ M13-Rev
Terms and licenses: Academic/Nonprofit Terms; Industry Terms: Not Available to Industry
Depositor comments: Closed state: stop codon immediately follows insert
How to cite: pDONR223_REG3A_WT was a gift from Jesse Boehm & William Hahn & David Root (Addgene plasmid # 81826 ; http://n2t.net/addgene:81826 ; RRID:Addgene_81826)
