[The description below was written by a language model from this plasmid's Addgene catalogue record and pLannotate feature annotations shown in this document.]
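Description:
pDONR223_REG3A_WT is a Gateway entry clone built on the Invitrogen pDONR223 backbone and carries the wild-type human REG3A open reading frame (reference transcript NM_002580.2). It belongs to the Target Accelerator Plasmid Collection, a set of wild-type and variant ORFs assembled for systematic functional testing of cancer-associated alleles. The sequenced plasmid is about 3.3 kb. It replicates in E. coli from a high-copy ColE1/pUC-type origin and is selected with spectinomycin through the aadA (SmR) aminoglycoside adenylyltransferase gene. This gene sits downstream of a fragment of a class 1 integron Pc promoter and a remnant of a gentamicin resistance gene. Short lacI and lacZα fragments are also annotated, and these appear to be backbone remnants rather than functional genes.

The REG3A coding sequence spans roughly 525 bp and encodes a secreted C-type lectin that is bactericidal against Gram-positive bacteria and has been linked to keratinocyte proliferation after skin injury. It is flanked by two attL recombination sites in opposite orientations. The annotation software labels both as attL3, but they serve as the paired attL sites of an entry clone for the LR Clonase reaction. The rrnB T1 and T2 terminators lie upstream of the cassette and insulate it from read-through transcription, and a T7 promoter lies just beyond the downstream att site, pointing back toward the insert. No promoter drives REG3A expression, so the plasmid is a shuttle and archive clone rather than an expression vector. The ORF is in the "closed" configuration, with a stop codon immediately after the coding sequence. Transfer into destination vectors therefore yields native or N-terminally tagged protein, not C-terminal fusions.
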