Features (pLannotate 1.2.2; 12 found; start..end, strand, type, name):
    121..213     +  CDS            lacI (fragment): lac repressor; lacI; The lac repressor binds to the lac operator to inhibit transcription in E. coli. This inhibition can be relieved by adding lactose or isopropyl-β-D-thiogalactopyranoside (IPTG).
    268..295     -  terminator     rrnB T2 terminator: transcription terminator T2 from the E. coli rrnB gene
    427..470     +  terminator     rrnB T1 terminator: Escherichia coli rrnB; transcription terminator T1 from the E. coli rrnB gene
    517..553     -  CDS            lacZα (fragment): LacZα fragment of β-galactosidase; lacZ fragment
    570..665     +  protein_bind   attL3: mutant version of attL; recombination site for the Gateway® LR reaction LR Clonase™
    671..1195    +  CDS            REG3A (sequence partly withheld): REG3A_HUMAN - Also known as HIP, PAP, PAP1. Experimental evidence at protein level: Swiss-Prot protein existence level 1. Bactericidal C-type lectin which acts exclusively against Gram-positive bacteria and mediates bacterial killing by binding to surface-exposed carbohydrate moieties of peptidoglycan. Regulates keratinocyte proliferation and differentiation after skin injury via activation of EXTL3-PI3K-AKT signaling pathway. From Homo sapiens (Human).
   1203..1298    -  protein_bind   attL3: mutant version of attL; recombination site for the Gateway® LR reaction LR Clonase™
   1317..1335    -  promoter       T7 promoter: promoter for bacteriophage T7 RNA polymerase
   1525..1548    +  promoter       Pc promoter (fragment): intI1 (promoter lies within the coding sequence); class 1 integron promoter
   1724..1780    +  CDS            GmR (fragment): gentamycin acetyltransferase; aacC1; confers resistance to gentamycin
   1787..2578    +  CDS            SmR: aminoglycoside adenylyltransferase (Murphy, 1985); aadA; confers resistance to spectinomycin and streptomycin
   2671..3259    +  rep_origin     ori: high-copy-number ColE1/pMB1/pBR322/pUC origin of replication
>Addgene plasmid #81826 | pDONR223_REG3A_WT | addgene full sequence | sequence record 169254 | Addgene NGS Result
CTTTCCTGCGTTATCCCCTGATTCTGTGGATAACCGTATTACCGCCTTTGAGTGAGCTGATACCGCTCGC
CGCAGCCGAACGACCGAGCGCAGCGAGTCAGTGAGCGAGGAAGCGGAAGAGCGCCCAATACGCAAACCGC
CTCTCCCCGCGCGTTGGCCGATTCATTAATGCAGCTGGCACGACAGGTTTCCCGACTGGAAAGCGGGCAG
TGAGCGCAACGCAATTAATACGCGTACCGCTAGCCAGGAAGAGTTTGTAGAAACGCAAAAAGGCCATCCG
TCAGGATGGCCTTCTGCTTAGTTTGATGCCTGGCAGTTTATGGCGGGCGTCCTGCCCGCCACCCTCCGGG
CCGTTGCTTCACAACGTTCAAATCCGCTCCCGGCGGATTTGTCCTACTCAGGAGAGCGTTCACCGACAAA
CAACAGATAAAACGAAAGGCCCAGTCTTCCGACTGAGCCTTTCGTTTTATTTGATGCCTGGCAGTTCCCT
ACTCTCGCGTTAACGCTAGCATGGATGTTTTCCCAGTCACGACGTTGTAAAACGACGGCCAGTCTTAAGC
TCGGGCCCCAAATAATGATTTTATTTTGACTGATAGTGACCTGTTCGTTGCAACAAATTGATGAGCAATG
CTTTTTTATAATGCCAACTTTGTACAAAAAAGTTGGCACCATGCTGCCTCCCATGGCCCTGCCCAGTGTA
TCTTGGATGCTGCTTTCCTGCCTCATGCTGCTGTCTCAGGTTCAAGGTGAAGAACCCCAGAGGGAACTGC
CCTCTGCACGG
[414 nt withheld, positions 782-1195]
TGATTGCCAACTTTCTTGTACAAAGTTGGCATTATAAGAAAGCATTGCTTATCAATTTGTTGCAACGAAC
AGGTCACTATCAGTCAAAATAAAATCATTATTTGCCATCCAGCTGATATCCCCTATAGTGAGTCGTATTA
CATGGTCATAGCTGTTTCCTGGCAGCTCTGGCCCGTGTCTCAAAATCTCTGATGTTACATTGCACAAGAT
AAAAATATATCATCATGCCTCCTCTAGACCAGCCAGGACAGAAATGCCTCGACTTCGCTGCTACCCAAGG
TTGCCGGGTGACGCACACCGTGGAAACGGATGAAGGCACGAACCCAGTGGACATAAGCCTGTTCGGTTCG
TAAGCTGTAATGCAAGTAGCGTATGCGCTCACGCAACTGGTCCAGAACCTTGACCGAACGCAGCGGTGGT
AACGGCGCAGTGGCGGTTTTCATGGCTTGTTATGACTGTTTTTTTGGGGTACAGTCTATGCCTCGGGCAT
CCAAGCAGCAAGCGCGTTACGCCGTGGGTCGATGTTTGATGTTATGGAGCAGCAACGATGTTACGCAGCA
GGGCAGTCGCCCTAAAACAAAGTTAAACATTATGAGGGAAGCGGTGATCGCCGAAGTATCGACTCAACTA
TCAGAGGTAGTTGGCGTCATCGAGCGCCATCTCGAACCGACGTTGCTGGCCGTACATTTGTACGGCTCCG
CAGTGGATGGCGGCCTGAAGCCACACAGTGATATTGATTTGCTGGTTACGGTGACCGTAAGGCTTGATGA
AACAACGCGGCGAGCTTTGATCAACGACCTTTTGGAAACTTCGGCTTCCCCTGGAGAGAGCGAGATTCTC
CGCGCTGTAGAAGTCACCATTGTTGTGCACGACGACATCATTCCGTGGCGTTATCCAGCTAAGCGCGAAC
TGCAATTTGGAGAATGGCAGCGCAATGACATTCTTGCAGGTATCTTCGAGCCAGCCACGATCGACATTGA
TCTGGCTATCTTGCTGACAAAAGCAAGAGAACATAGCGTTGCCTTGGTAGGTCCAGCGGCGGAGGAACTC
TTTGATCCGGTTCCTGAACAGGATCTATTTGAGGCGCTAAATGAAACCTTAACGCTATGGAACTCGCCGC
CCGACTGGGCTGGCGATGAGCGAAATGTAGTGCTTACGTTGTCCCGCATTTGGTACAGCGCAGTAACCGG
CAAAATCGCGCCGAAGGATGTCGCTGCCGACTGGGCAATGGAGCGCCTGCCGGCCCAGTATCAGCCCGTC
ATACTTGAAGCTAGACAGGCTTATCTTGGACAAGAAGAAGATCGCTTGGCCTCGCGCGCAGATCAGTTGG
AAGAATTTGTCCACTACGTGAAAGGCGAGATCACCAAGGTAGTCGGCAAATAACCCTCGAGCCACCCATG
ACCAAAATCCCTTAACGTGAGTTACGCGTCGTTCCACTGAGCGTCAGACCCCGTAGAAAAGATCAAAGGA
TCTTCTTGAGATCCTTTTTTTCTGCGCGTAATCTGCTGCTTGCAAACAAAAAAACCACCGCTACCAGCGG
TGGTTTGTTTGCCGGATCAAGAGCTACCAACTCTTTTTCCGAAGGTAACTGGCTTCAGCAGAGCGCAGAT
ACCAAATACTGTTCTTCTAGTGTAGCCGTAGTTAGGCCACCACTTCAAGAACTCTGTAGCACCGCCTACA
TACCTCGCTCTGCTAATCCTGTTACCAGTGGCTGCTGCCAGTGGCGATAAGTCGTGTCTTACCGGGTTGG
ACTCAAGACGATAGTTACCGGATAAGGCGCAGCGGTCGGGCTGAACGGGGGGTTCGTGCACACAGCCCAG
CTTGGAGCGAACGACCTACACCGAACTGAGATACCTACAGCGTGAGCTATGAGAAAGCGCCACGCTTCCC
GAAGGGAGAAAGGCGGACAGGTATCCGGTAAGCGGCAGGGTCGGAACAGGAGAGCGCACGAGGGAGCTTC
CAGGGGGAAACGCCTGGTATCTTTATAGTCCTGTCGGGTTTCGCCACCTCTGACTTGAGCGTCGATTTTT
GTGATGCTCGTCAGGGGGGCGGAGCCTATGGAAAAACGCCAGCAACGCGGCCTTTTTACGGTTCCTGGCC
TTTTGCTGGCCTTTTGCTCACATGTT
