>Addgene plasmid #81826 | pDONR223_REG3A_WT | depositor partial sequence | sequence record 155145 | Insert sequence
ATGCTGCCTCCCATGGCCCTGCCCAGTGTATCTTGGATGCTGCTTTCCTGCCTCATGCTGCTGTCTCAGG
TTCAAGGTGAAGAACCCCAGAGGGAACTGCCCTCTGCACGG
[414 nt withheld, positions 112-525]
